>Addgene plasmid #153745 | pGBW-m4252883 | addgene full sequence | sequence record 300756 | Ginkgo NGS Result
CCTCTCAATTCAAAAAACCCCTCAAGACCCGTTTAGAGGCCCCAAGGGGTTATGCTATCAATCGTTGCGT
TACACACACAAAAAACCAACACACATCCATCTTCGATGGATAGCGATTTTATTATCTAACTGCTGATCGA
GTGTAGCCAGATCTAGTAATCAATTACGGGGTCATTAGTTCATAGCCCATATATGGAGTTCCGCGTTACA
TAACTTACGGTAAATGGCCCGCCTGGCTGACCGCCCAACGACCCCCGCCCATTGACGTCAATAATGACGT
ATGTTCCCATAGTAACGCCAATAGGGACTTTCCATTGACGTCAATGGGTGGAGTATTTACGGTAAACTGC
CCACTTGGCAGTACATCAAGTGTATCATATGCCAAGTACGCCCCCTATTGACGTCAATGACGGTAAATGG
CCCGCCTGGCATTATGCCCAGTACATGACCTTATGGGACTTTCCTACTTGGCAGTACATCTACGTATTAG
TCATCGCTATTACCATGCTGATGCGGTTTTGGCAGTACATCAATGGGCGTGGATAGCGGTTTGACTCACG
GGGATTTCCAAGTCTCCACCCCATTGACGTCAATGGGAGTTTGTTTTGGCACCAAAATCAACGGGACTTT
CCAAAATGTCGTAACAACTCCGCCCCATTGACGCAAATGGGCGGTAGGCGTGTACGGTGGGAGGTCTATA
TAAGCAGAGCTGGTTTAGTGAACCGTCAGATCAGATCTTTGTCGATCCTACCATCCACTCGACACACCCG
CCAGCGGCCGCCACCATGATAGAACTATCGCTCATCGACTTTTATCTGTGCTTCTTGGCTTTCCTGCTTT
TTCTGGTGCTCATTATGCTAATCATTTTTTGGTTCAGTCTGGAGTTACAAGATCATAATGAGACATGTCA
CGCCGAAAACCTTTACTTTCAGTCGAAGAGGCGATGGAAAAAGAATTTTATCGCGGTGAGTGCAGCCAAC
AGATTCAAAAAGATATCCTCGTCTGGTGCCCTCTAAGGATCCGCAGGCCTCTGCTAGCTTGACTGACTGA
GATACAGCGTACCTTCAGCTCACAGACATGATAAGATACATTGATGAGTTTGGACAAACCACAACTAGAA
TGCAGTGAAAAAAATGCTTTATTTGTGAAATTTGTGATGCTATTGCTTTATTTGTAACCATTATAAGCTG
CAATAAACAAGTTAACAACAACAATTGCATTCATTTTATGTTTCAGGTTCAGGGGGAGGTGTGGGAGGTT
TTTTAAAGCAAGTAAAACCTCTACAAATGTGGTATTGGCCCATCTCTATCGGTATCGTAGCATAACCCCT
TGGGGCCTCTAAACGGGTCTTGAGGGGTTTTTTGTGCCCCTCGGGCCGGATTGCTATCTACCGGCATTGG
CGCAGAAAAAAATGCCTGATGCGACGCTGCGCGTCTTATACTCCCACATATGCCAGATTCAGCAACGGAT
ACGGCTTCCCCAACTTGCCCACTTCCATACGTGTCCTCCTTACCAGAAATTTATCCTTAAGGTCGTCAGC
TATCCTGCAGGCGATCTCTCGATTTCGATCAAGACATTCCTTTAATGGTCTTTTCTGGACACCACTAGGG
GTCAGAAGTAGTTCATCAAACTTTCTTCCCTCCCTAATCTCATTGGTTACCTTGGGCTATCGAAACTTAA
TTAACCAGTCAAGTCAGCTACTTGGCGAGATCGACTTGTCTGGGTTTCGACTACGCTCAGAATTGCGTCA
GTCAAGTTCGATCTGGTCCTTGCTATTGCACCCGTTCTCCGATTACGAGTTTCATTTAAATCATGTGAGC
AAAAGGCCAGCAAAAGGCCAGGAACCGTAAAAAGGCCGCGTTGCTGGCGTTTTTCCATAGGCTCCGCCCC
CCTGACGAGCATCACAAAAATCGACGCTCAAGTCAGAGGTGGCGAAACCCGACAGGACTATAAAGATACC
AGGCGTTTCCCCCTGGAAGCTCCCTCGTGCGCTCTCCTGTTCCGACCCTGCCGCTTACCGGATACCTGTC
CGCCTTTCTCCCTTCGGGAAGCGTGGCGCTTTCTCATAGCTCACGCTGTAGGTATCTCAGTTCGGTGTAG
GTCGTTCGCTCCAAGCTGGGCTGTGTGCACGAACCCCCCGTTCAGCCCGACCGCTGCGCCTTATCCGGTA
ACTATCGTCTTGAGTCCAACCCGGTAAGACACGACTTATCGCCACTGGCAGCAGCCACTGGTAACAGGAT
TAGCAGAGCGAGGTATGTAGGCGGTGCTACAGAGTTCTTGAAGTGGTGGCCTAACTACGGCTACACTAGA
AGAACAGTATTTGGTATCTGCGCTCTGCTGAAGCCAGTTACCTTCGGAAAAAGAGTTGGTAGCTCTTGAT
CCGGCAAACAAACCACCGCTGGTAGCGGTGGTTTTTTTGTTTGCAAGCAGCAGATTACGCGCAGAAAAAA
AGGATCTCAAGAAGATCCTTTGATCTTTTCTACGGGGTCTGACGCTCAGTGGAACGAAAACTCACGTTAA
GGGATTTTGGTCATGAGATTATCAAAAAGGATCTTCACCTAGATCCTTTTAAATTAAAAATGAAGTTTTA
AATCAATCTAAAGTATATATGAGTAAACTTGGTCTGACAGTTACCAATGCTTAATCAGTGAGGCACCTAT
CTCAGCGATCTGTCTATTTCGTTCATCCATAGTTGCATTTAAATTTCCGAACTCTCCAAGGCCCTCGTCG
GAAAATCTTCAAACCTTTCGTCCGATCCATCTTGCAGGCTACCTCTCGAACGAACTATCGCAAGTCTCTT
GGCCGGCCTTGCGCCTTGGCTATTGCTTGGCAGCGCCTATCGCCAGGTATTACTCCAATCCCGAATATCC
GAGATCGGGATCACCCGAGAGAAGTTCAACCTACATCCTCAATCCCGATCTATCCGAGATCCGAGGAATA
TCGAAATCGGGGCGCGCCTGGCCTCCGCGCCGGGTTTTGGCGCCTCCCGCGGGCGCCCCCCTCGTCACGG
CGAGCGCTGCCACGTCAGACGAAGGGCGCAGGAGCGTCCTGATCCTTCCGCCCGGACGCTCAGGACAGCG
GCCCGCTGCTCATAAGACTCGGCCTTAGAACCCCAGTATCAGCAGAAGGACATTTTAGGACGGGACTTGG
GTGACTCTAGGGCACTGGTTTTCTTTCCAGAGAGCGGAACAGGCGAGGAAAAGTAGTCCCTTCTCGGCGA
TTCTGCGGAGGGATCTCCGTGGGGCGGTGAACGCCGATGATTATATAAGGACGCGCCGGGTGTGGCACAG
CTAGTTCCGTCGCAGCCGGGATTTGGGTCGCGGTTCTTGTTTGTGGATCGCTGTGATCGTCACTTGGTGA
GTAGCGGGCTGCTGGGCTGGCCGGGGCTTTCGTGGCCGCCGGGCCGCTCGGTGGGACGGAAGCGTGTGGA
GAGACCGCCAAGGGCTGTAGTCTGGGTCCGCGAGCAAGGTTGCCCTGAACTGGGGGTTGGGGGGAGCGCA
GCAAAATGGCGGCTGTTCCCGAGTCTTGAATGGAAGACGCTTGTGAGGCGGGCTGTGAGGTCGTTGAAAC
AAGGTGGGGGGCATGGTGGGCGGCAAGAACCCAAGGTCTTGAGCCCTTCGCTAATGCGGGAAAGCTCTTA
TTCGGGTGAGATGGGCTGGGCACCATCTGGGGACCCTGACGTGAAGTTTGTCACTGACTGGAGAACTCGG
TTTGTCGTCTGTTGCGGGGGCGGCAGTTATGGCGGTGCCGTTGGGCAGTGCACCCGTACCTTTGGGAGCG
CGCGCCCTCGTCGTGTCGTGACGTCACCCGTTCTGTTGGCTTATAATGCAGGGTGGGGCCACCAGCCGGT
AGGTGTGCGGTAGGCTTTTCTCCGTCGCAGGACGCAGGGTTCGGGCCTAGGGTAGGCTCTCCTGAATCGA
CAGGCGCCGGACCTCTGGTGAGGGGAGGGATAAGTGAGGCGTCAGTTTCTTTGGTCGGTTTTATGTACCT
ATCTTCTTAAGTAGCTGAAGCTCCGGTTTTGAACTATGCGCTCGGGGTTGGCGAGTGTGTTTTGTGAAGT
TTTTTAGGCACCTTTTGAAATGTAATCATTTGGGTCAATATGTAATTTTCAGTGTTAGACTTGTAAATTG
TCCGCTAAATTCTGGCCGTTTTTGGCTTTTTTGTTAGACAACATGGGTAAAAAGCCTGAACTCACCGCGA
CGTCTGTCGAGAAGTTTCTGATCGAAAAGTTCGACAGCGTCTCCGACCTGATGCAGCTCTCGGAGGGCGA
AGAATCTCGTGCTTTCAGCTTCGATGTAGGAGGGCGTGGATATGTCCTGCGGGTAAATAGCTGCGCCGAT
GGTTTCTACAAAGATCGTTATGTTTATCGGCACTTTGCATCCGCCGCGCTCCCGATTCCGGAAGTGCTTG
ACATTGGGGAGTTCAGCGAGAGCCTGACCTATTGCATCTCCCGCCGTGCACAGGGTGTCACGTTGCAAGA
CCTGCCTGAAACCGAACTGCCCGCTGTTCTGCAGCCGGTCGCGGAGGCAATGGATGCCATCGCTGCCGCC
GATCTTAGCCAGACGAGCGGGTTCGGCCCATTCGGACCGCAAGGAATCGGTCAATACACTACATGGCGTG
ATTTCATATGCGCGATTGCTGATCCCCATGTGTATCACTGGCAAACTGTGATGGACGACACCGTCAGTGC
GTCCGTCGCGCAGGCTCTCGATGAGCTGATGCTTTGGGCCGAGGACTGCCCCGAAGTCCGGCACCTCGTG
CACGCGGATTTCGGCTCCAACAATGTCCTGACGGACAATGGCCGCATAACAGCGGTCATTGACTGGAGCG
AGGCGATGTTCGGGGATTCCCAATACGAGGTCGCCAACATCTTCTTCTGGAGGCCGTGGTTGGCTTGTAT
GGAGCAGCAGACGCGCTACTTCGAGCGGAGGCATCCGGAGCTTGCAGGATCGCCCCGGCTCCGGGCGTAT
ATGCTCCGCATTGGTCTTGACCAACTCTATCAGAGCTTGGTTGACGGCAATTTCGATGATGCAGCTTGGG
CGCAGGGTCGATGCGACGCAATCGTCCGATCCGGAGCCGGGACTGTCGGGCGTACACAAATCGCCCGCAG
AAGCGCCGCCGTCTGGACCGATGGCTGTGTAGAAGTACTCGCCGATAGTGGAAACCGACGCCCCAGCACT
CGTCCGAGGGCAAAGGAATAAGCTAGTATGTAAGCCTAGTCTTAGATAATAAAATCGCTATCCATCGAAG
ATGGATGTGTGTTGGTTTTTTGTGTGTGTAACGCTAGGCGCGCCTGGTGTACCGAGAACGATCCTCTCAG
TGCGAGTCTCGACGATCCATATCGTTGCTTGGCAGTCAGCCAGTCGGAATCCAGCTTGGGACCCAGGAAG
TCCAATCGTCAGATATTGTACTCAAGCCTGGTCACGGCAGCGTACCGATCTGTTTAAACCTAGATATTGA
TAGTCTGATCGGTCAACGTATAATCGAGTCCTAGCTTTTGCAAACATCTATCAAGAGACAGGATCAGCAG
GAGGCTTTCGCATGAGTATTCAACATTTCCGTGTCGCCCTTATTCCCTTTTTTGCGGCATTTTGCCTTCC
TGTTTTTGCTCACCCAGAAACGCTGGTGAAAGTAAAAGATGCTGAAGATCAGTTGGGTGCGCGAGTGGGT
TACATCGAACTGGATCTCAACAGCGGTAAGATCCTTGAGAGTTTTCGCCCCGAAGAACGCTTTCCAATGA
TGAGCACTTTTAAAGTTCTGCTATGTGGCGCGGTATTATCCCGTATTGACGCCGGGCAAGAGCAACTCGG
TCGCCGCATACACTATTCTCAGAATGACTTGGTTGAGTATTCACCAGTCACAGAAAAGCATCTTACGGAT
GGCATGACAGTAAGAGAATTATGCAGTGCTGCCATAACCATGAGTGATAACACTGCGGCCAACTTACTTC
TGACAACGATTGGAGGACCGAAGGAGCTAACCGCTTTTTTGCACAACATGGGGGATCATGTAACTCGCCT
TGATCGTTGGGAACCGGAGCTGAATGAAGCCATACCAAACGACGAGCGTGACACCACGATGCCTGTAGCA
ATGGCAACAACCTTGCGTAAACTATTAACTGGCGAACTACTTACTCTAGCTTCCCGGCAACAGTTGATAG
ACTGGATGGAGGCGGATAAAGTTGCAGGACCACTTCTGCGCTCGGCCCTTCCGGCTGGCTGGTTTATTGC
TGATAAATCTGGAGCCGGTGAGCGTGGGTCTCGCGGTATCATTGCAGCACTGGGGCCAGATGGTAAGCCC
TCCCGTATCGTAGTTATCTACACGACGGGGAGTCAGGCAACTATGGATGAACGAAATAGACAGATCGCTG
AGATAGGTGCCTCACTGATTAAGCATTGGTAACCGATTCTAGGTGCATTGGCGCAGAAAAAAATGCCTGA
TGCGACGCTGCGCGTCTTATACTCCCACATATGCCAGATTCAGCAACGGATACGGCTTCCCCAACTTGCC
CACTTCCATACGTGTCCTCCTTACCAGAAATTTATCCTTAAGATCCCGAATCGTTTAAACTCGACTCTGG
CTCTATCGAATCTCCGTCGTTTCGAGCTTACGCGAACAGCCGTGGCGCTCATTTGCTCGTCGGGCATCGA
ATCTCGTCAGCTATCGTCAGCTTACCTTTTTGGCAGCGATCGCGGCTCCCGACATCTTGGACCATTAGCT
CCACAGGTATCTTCTTCCCTCTAGTGGTCATAACAGCAGCTTCAGCTA
Features (pLannotate 1.2.2; 20 found; start..end, strand, type, name):
     11..57      -  terminator     T7 terminator: transcription terminator for bacteriophage T7 RNA polymerase
     75..123     -  polyA_signal   poly(A) signal: synthetic polyadenylation signal
    204..507     +  enhancer       CMV enhancer: human cytomegalovirus immediate early enhancer
    580..597     -  promoter       CMV promoter (fragment): human cytomegalovirus (CMV) immediate early promoter
    660..711     +  promoter       CMVd2 promoter: truncated human cytomegalovirus (CMV) immediate early promoter that yields moderately reduced expression relative to the full-length promoter
    786..914     +  CDS            NS7B_SARS2: Experimental evidence at protein level: Swiss-Prot protein existence level 1. From Severe acute respiratory syndrome coronavirus 2 (2019-nCoV) (SARS-CoV-2).
    942..958     +  CDS            CBP (fragment): calmodulin-binding peptide derived from skeletal muscle myosin light chain kinase; binds calmodulin with nanomolar affinity in the presence of calcium
   1082..1203    -  polyA_signal   SV40 poly(A) signal: SV40 polyadenylation signal
   1226..1295    -  CDS            large T antigen (fragment): large T antigen from SV40 (simian virus 40)
   1318..1364    +  terminator     T7 terminator: transcription terminator for bacteriophage T7 RNA polymerase
   1394..1530    +  terminator     rrnG terminator: transcription terminator from the E. coli ribosomal RNA rrnG operon (Albrechtsen et al., 1991)
   1575..1646    +  misc_feature   3' β-globin insulator: insulator downstream of the human β-globin locus (Farrell et al., 2002)
   1872..2460    -  rep_origin     ori: high-copy-number ColE1/pMB1/pBR322/pUC origin of replication
   2632..2696    -  CDS            bla(M) (fragment): β-lactamase lacking the signal sequence; bla(M); allows cytosolic expression of β-lactamase
   2960..4169    +  promoter       UbC promoter: human ubiquitin C promoter
   4179..5200    +  CDS            HygR (fragment): hygromycin B phosphotransferase confers resistance to hygromycin
   5228..5276    +  polyA_signal   poly(A) signal: synthetic polyadenylation signal
   5542..6402    +  CDS            AmpR: β-lactamase; bla; confers resistance to ampicillin, carbenicillin, and related antibiotics
   6415..6551    +  terminator     rrnG terminator: transcription terminator from the E. coli ribosomal RNA rrnG operon (Albrechtsen et al., 1991)
   6703..6       +  misc_feature   5' β-globin insulator (across the origin): insulator upstream of the human β-globin locus (Farrell et al., 2002)
