[The description below was written by a language model from this plasmid's Addgene catalogue record and pLannotate feature annotations shown in this document.]
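Description:
pGBW-m4252883 is a mammalian expression plasmid carrying the wild-type SARS-CoV-2 accessory gene ORF7b, built on the pTwist_CMV_Hygro_6 backbone from which an AarI site has been removed. It is propagated in E. coli as a high-copy plasmid through a ColE1/pUC-type origin and selected with ampicillin via a full-length β-lactamase (AmpR) gene. For selection in mammalian cells, a separate cassette places a hygromycin B phosphotransferase gene under the human ubiquitin C (UbC) promoter, followed by a synthetic poly(A) signal, which allows enrichment or stable line generation under hygromycin.

The payload is a small ORF7b coding sequence, annotated as NS7B_SARS2, driven by the CMV immediate early enhancer and promoter and terminated by an SV40 polyadenylation signal. The catalogue entry describes a backbone-encoded C-terminal tag consisting of a TEV protease cleavage site and a calmodulin-binding peptide (CBP). The feature table detects only a short CBP fragment just downstream of the ORF and does not annotate the TEV site, so the exact tag structure cannot be confirmed from the annotation alone. Such a tag would permit calcium-dependent capture of the protein on calmodulin resin, with TEV cleavage to remove the tag.

The cassettes are bracketed by bacterial transcription terminators (T7 and rrnG) and by 5' and 3' β-globin insulator elements, which help shield the units from read-through and neighbouring regulatory influences. The record supports use for transient or hygromycin-selected expression of ORF7b in mammalian cells, for example in functional, localisation or affinity purification studies of this viral protein, though no specific application is stated.
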