Addgene plasmid #153745: pGBW-m4252883
Purpose: Mammalian expression plasmid for SARS-CoV-2 ORF7b
Depositing lab: Ginkgo Bioworks & Benjie Chen. Depositing organization: Ginkgo Bioworks.
Backbone
  Vector backbone: pTwist_CMV_Hygro_6 with AarI site removed
  Backbone size w/o insert (bp): 6525
  Vector type: Mammalian Expression
  Selectable markers: Hygromycin
Growth in bacteria
  Bacterial resistance: Ampicillin, 100 μg/mL
  Growth temperature: 37°C
  Growth strain: DH5alpha
  Copy number: High Copy
Gene/Insert
  Gene/Insert name: SARS-CoV-2 ORF7b
  Species: Severe acute respiratory syndrome coronavirus 2
  Insert size (bp): 125
  Mutation: wt
  Entrez Gene: ORF7b (a.k.a. GU280_gp08)
  Promoter: CMV
  Tag / fusion protein: Cleavable TEV;CBP (C terminal on backbone)
  Cloning method: Unknown
Resource information
  A portion of this plasmid was derived from a plasmid made by: GinkgoBioworks
Depositor comments: NCBI reference sequence: 43740574
How to cite: pGBW-m4252883 was a gift from Ginkgo Bioworks & Benjie Chen (Addgene plasmid # 153745 ; http://n2t.net/addgene:153745 ; RRID:Addgene_153745)
